>Addgene plasmid #171663 | QUAS-0-T7-TetO-GFP_T7-LacO-TetR_ColE1 | addgene full sequence | sequence record 339028 | Addgene NGS Result
TTACCAATGCTTAATCAGTGAGGCACCTATCTCAGCGATCTGTCTATTTCGTTCATCCATAGTTGCCTGA
CTCCCCGTCGTGTAGATAACTACGATACGGGAGGGCTTACCATCTGGCCCCAGTGCTGCAATGATACCGC
GAGACCCACGCTCACCGGCTCCAGATTTATCAGCAATAAACCAGCCAGCCGGAAGGGCCGAGCGCAGAAG
TGGTCCTGCAACTTTATCCGCCTCCATCCAGTCTATTAATTGTTGCCGGGAAGCTAGAGTAAGTAGTTCG
CCAGTTAATAGTTTGCGCAACGTTGTTGCCATTGCTACAGGCATCGTGGTGTCACGCTCGTCGTTTGGTA
TGGCTTCATTCAGCTCCGGTTCCCAACGATCAAGGCGAGTTACATGATCCCCCATGTTGTGCAAAAAAGC
GGTTAGCTCCTTCGGTCCTCCGATCGTTGTCAGAAGTAAGTTGGCCGCAGTGTTATCACTCATGGTTATG
GCAGCACTGCATAATTCTCTTACTGTCATGCCATCCGTAAGATGCTTTTCTGTGACTGGTGAGTACTCAA
CCAAGTCATTCTGAGAATAGTGTATGCGGCGACCGAGTTGCTCTTGCCCGGCGTCAATACGGGATAATAC
CGCGCCACATAGCAGAACTTTAAAAGTGCTCATCATTGGAAAACGTTCTTCGGGGCGAAAACTCTCAAGG
ATCTTACCGCTGTTGAGATCCAGTTCGATGTAACCCACTCGTGCACCCAACTGATCTTCAGCATCTTTTA
CTTTCACCAGCGTTTCTGGGTGAGCAAAAACAGGAAGGCAAAATGCCGCAAAAAAGGGAATAAGGGCGAC
ACGGAAATGTTGAATACTCATACTCTTCCTTTTTCAATATTATTGAAGCATTTATCAGGGTTATTGTCTC
ATGAGCGGATACATATTTGAATGTATTTAGAAAAATAAACAAATAGGGGTTCCGCGCGCTAGCGGTACCG
CTATAGGGTAATCGCTTATCCTAATACGACTCACTATAGGTCCCTATCAGTGATAGAGAGTTTAACTTTA
AGAAGGAGGAGTACATATGGTGAGCAAGGGCGAGGAGCTGTTCACCGGGGTGGTGCCCATCCTGGTCGAG
CTGGACGGCGACGTAAACGGCCACAAGTTCAGCGTGTCCGGCGAGGGCGAGGGCGATGCCACCTACGGCA
AGCTGACCCTGAAGTTCATCTGCACCACCGGCAAGCTGCCCGTGCCCTGGCCCACCCTCGTGACCACCCT
GACCTACGGCGTGCAGTGCTTCAGCCGCTACCCCGACCACATGAAGCAGCACGACTTCTTCAAGTCCGCC
ATGCCCGAAGGCTACGTCCAGGAGCGCACCATCTTCTTCAAGGACGACGGCAACTACAAGACCCGCGCCG
AGGTGAAGTTCGAGGGCGACACCCTGGTGAACCGCATCGAGCTGAAGGGCATCGACTTCAAGGAGGACGG
CAACATCCTGGGGCACAAGCTGGAGTACAACTACAACAGCCACAACGTCTATATCATGGCCGACAAGCAG
AAGAACGGCATCAAGGTGAACTTCAAGATCCGCCACAACATCGAGGACGGCAGCGTGCAGCTCGCCGACC
ACTACCAGCAGAACACCCCCATCGGCGACGGCCCCGTGCTGCTGCCCGACAACCACTACCTGAGCACCCA
GTCCGCCCTGAGCAAAGACCCCAACGAGAAGCGCGATCACATGGTCCTGCTGGAGTTCGTGACCGCCGCC
GGGATCACTCTCGGCATGGACGAGCTGTACAAGTCCGGACTCAGATCTCGAGCGGCGAACGACGAAAACT
ACTCTGAAAACTACGCGGACGCGTCTTAGAAGCTTCTAGCATAACCCCTTGGGGCCTCTAAACGGGTCTT
GAGGGGTTTTTTGCCCGGGCTCAGGGCGTTGAATTCCGCTAGCCGATCCCGCGAAATTAATACGACTCAC
TATAGGGGAATTGTGAGCGGATAACAATTCCCGACTAGAAATAATTTTGTTTAACTTTAAGAAGGAGGAG
AGTCCATGTCTAGATTAGATAAAAGTAAAGTGATTAACAGCGCATTAGAGCTGCTTAATGAGGTCGGAAT
CGAAGGTTTAACAACCCGTAAACTCGCCCAGAAGCTAGGTGTAGAGCAGCCTACATTGTATTGGCATGTA
AAAAATAAGCGGGCTTTGCTCGACGCCTTAGCCATTGAGATGTTAGATAGGCACCATACTCACTTTTGCC
CTTTAGAAGGGGAAAGCTGGCAAGATTTTTTACGTAATAACGCTAAAAGTTTTAGATGTGCTTTACTAAG
TCATCGCGATGGAGCAAAAGTACATTTAGGTACACGGCCTACAGAAAAACAGTATGAAACTCTCGAAAAT
CAATTAGCCTTTTTATGCCAACAAGGTTTTTCACTAGAGAATGCATTATATGCACTCAGCGCTGTGGGGC
ATTTTACTTTAGGTTGCGTATTGGAAGATCAAGAGCATCAAGTCGCTAAAGAAGAAAGGGAAACACCTAC
TACTGATAGTATGCCGCCATTATTACGACAAGCTATCGAATTATTTGATCACCAAGGTGCAGAGCCAGCC
TTCTTATTCGGCCTTGAATTGATCATATGCGGATTAGAAAAACAACTTAAATGTGAAAGTGGGTCCGCGT
ACAGCGGATCCCGGGAATTCAGATCTTATTAAAAGCTTCTAGCATAACCCCTTGGGGCCTCTAAACGGGT
CTTGAGGGGTTTTTTGGCGGCCGCCCTAGGGCGTTCGGCTGCGGCGAGCGGTATCAGCTCACTCAAAGGC
GGTAATACGGTTATCCACAGAATCAGGGGATAACGCAGGAAAGAACATGTGAGCAAAAGGCCAGCAAAAG
GCCAGGAACCGTAAAAAGGCCGCGTTGCTGGCGTTTTTCCATAGGCTCCGCCCCCCTGACGAGCATCACA
AAAATCGACGCTCAAGTCAGAGGTGGCGAAACCCGACAGGACTATAAAGATACCAGGCGTTTCCCCCTGG
AAGCTCCCTCGTGCGCTCTCCTGTTCCGACCCTGCCGCTTACCGGATACCTGTCCGCCTTTCTCCCTTCG
GGAAGCGTGGCGCTTTCTCATAGCTCACGCTGTAGGTATCTCAGTTCGGTGTAGGTCGTTCGCTCCAAGC
TGGGCTGTGTGCACGAACCCCCCGTTCAGCCCGACCGCTGCGCCTTATCCGGTAACTATCGTCTTGAGTC
CAACCCGGTAAGACACGACTTATCGCCACTGGCAGCAGCCACTGGTAACAGGATTAGCAGAGCGAGGTAT
GTAGGCGGTGCTACAGAGTTCTTGAAGTGGTGGCCTAACTACGGCTACACTAGAAGGACAGTATTTGGTA
TCTGCGCTCTGCTGAAGCCAGTTACCTTCGGAAAAAGAGTTGGTAGCTCTTGATCCGGCAAACAAACCAC
CGCTGGTAGCGGTGGTTTTTTTGTTTGCAAGCAGCAGATTACGCGCAGAAAAAAAGGATCTCAAGAAGAT
CCTTTGATCTTTTCTACGGGGTCTGACGCTCAGTGGAACGAAAACTCACGTTAAGGGATTTTGGTCATGA
CTAGTGCTTGGATTCTCACCAATAAAAAACGCCCGGCGGCAACCGAGCGTTCTGAACAAATCCAGATGGA
GTTCTGAGGTCATTACTGGATCTATCAACAGGAGTCCAAGCGAGCTC
Features (pLannotate 1.2.2; 15 found; start..end, strand, type, name):
      1..861     -  CDS            AmpR: β-lactamase; bla; confers resistance to ampicillin, carbenicillin, and related antibiotics
    862..966     -  promoter       AmpR promoter: bla
   1002..1020    +  promoter       T7 promoter: promoter for bacteriophage T7 RNA polymerase
   1021..1039    +  promoter       PLtetO-1 promoter (fragment): modified phage lambda PL promoter with tet operator sites (Lutz and Bujard, 1997)
   1040..1058    +  RBS            RBS (fragment): efficient ribosome binding site from bacteriophage T7 gene 10 (Olins and Rangwala, 1989)
   1067..1783    +  CDS            EGFP: EGFP is a basic (constitutively fluorescent) green fluorescent protein published in 1996, derived from Aequorea victoria. It is reported to be a rapidly-maturing weak dimer with moderate acid sensitivity.
   1784..1803    +  misc_feature   MCS (fragment): multiple cloning site
   1856..1903    +  terminator     T7 terminator: transcription terminator for bacteriophage T7 RNA polymerase
   1948..1966    +  promoter       T7 promoter: promoter for bacteriophage T7 RNA polymerase
   1967..1991    +  protein_bind   lac operator: The lac repressor binds to the lac operator to inhibit transcription in E. coli. This inhibition can be relieved by adding lactose or isopropyl-β-D-thiogalactopyranoside (IPTG). lac repressor encoded by lacI
   2007..2027    +  RBS            RBS: efficient ribosome binding site from bacteriophage T7 gene 10 (Olins and Rangwala, 1989)
   2036..2656    +  CDS            tetR: TETR2_ECOLX - Experimental evidence at protein level: Swiss-Prot protein existence level 1. TetR is the repressor of the tetracycline resistance element; its N-terminal region forms a helix-turn-helix structure and binds DNA. Binding of tetracycline to TetR reduces the repressor affinity for the tetracycline resistance gene (tetA) promoter operator sites. From Escherichia coli.
   2699..2746    +  terminator     T7 terminator: transcription terminator for bacteriophage T7 RNA polymerase
   2906..3494    -  rep_origin     ori: high-copy-number ColE1/pMB1/pBR322/pUC origin of replication
   3582..3676    -  terminator     lambda t0 terminator: transcription terminator from phage lambda
