[The description below was written by a language model from this plasmid's Addgene catalogue record and pLannotate feature annotations shown in this document.]
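Description:
QUAS-0-T7-TetO-GFP_T7-LacO-TetR_ColE1 is a compact (about 3.7 kb) high-copy bacterial expression plasmid built on the T7-4-QUAS-GFP_ColE1 backbone. It replicates from a ColE1/pUC-type origin and is selected with ampicillin through a β-lactamase gene driven by its own bla promoter. A lambda t0 terminator lies next to the origin. The plasmid is propagated in a standard cloning strain, but the circuit is meant to operate in BL21(DE3) E. coli, which supplies T7 RNA polymerase.

The roughly 1.8 kb insert, cloned between KpnI and AvrII sites, holds two T7-driven transcription units in the same orientation. In the first, a T7 promoter is followed immediately by a tet operator (annotated as a PLtetO-1 fragment), a T7 gene 10 ribosome binding site, an EGFP coding sequence and a T7 terminator. According to the catalogue entry, GFP carries a C-terminal ssrA (DAS+4) degradation tag, which shortens reporter lifetime, and a QUAS element sits directly upstream of this promoter (the "0" in the name presumably indicating no spacer). Neither the tag nor the QUAS site is called out in the automated feature table. The second unit consists of a T7 promoter with a lac operator, a ribosome binding site, tetR and another T7 terminator, so TetR production is subject to LacI control and is IPTG-responsive.

TetR binds the operator downstream of the first T7 promoter and represses GFP. Anhydrotetracycline releases TetR, so fluorescence follows the presence of aTc. QUAS is the binding site of the eukaryotic Q-system activator QF, and the construct belongs to a study of how such an activator can improve regulation of prokaryotic gene expression. No activator is encoded on this plasmid.
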