Addgene plasmid #171663: QUAS-0-T7-TetO-GFP_T7-LacO-TetR_ColE1
Purpose: QUAS directly upstream of a T7 promoter with a TetO operator. Expression of TetR in BL21(DE3) E. coli. GFP is expressed according to presence of aTc. Contains the ColE1 origin of replication.
Depositing lab: Tara Deans. Depositing organization: University of Utah. Publication: Enhanced regulation of prokaryotic gene expression by a eukaryotic transcriptional activator. MacDonald IC, Seamons TR, Emmons JC, Javdan SB, Deans TL. Nat Commun. 2021 Jul 5;12(1):4109. doi: 10.1038/s41467-021-24434-9. PubMed 34226549.
Backbone
  Vector backbone: T7-4-QUAS-GFP_ColE1
  Backbone size w/o insert (bp): 1910
  Total vector size (bp): 3687
  Vector type: Bacterial Expression
Growth in bacteria
  Bacterial resistance: Ampicillin, 100 μg/mL
  Growth temperature: 37°C
  Growth strain: DH5alpha
  Copy number: High Copy
Gene/Insert
  Gene/Insert name: QUAS-T7-TetO-GFP ssrA-T7 Stop- T7-LacO-TetR-T7 Stop
  Insert size (bp): 1777
  Promoter: T7
  Tag / fusion protein: ssrA degradation tag (DAS+4) (C terminal on insert)
  Cloning method: Restriction Enzyme; 5′ cloning site KpnI (not destroyed); 3′ cloning site AvrII (not destroyed)
  Sequencing primers: 5′ GAATAGTGTATGCGGCGACC; 3′ GGGGCGGAGCCTATGG
Terms and licenses: Academic/Nonprofit Terms; Industry Terms: Not Available to Industry
How to cite: QUAS-0-T7-TetO-GFP_T7-LacO-TetR_ColE1 was a gift from Tara Deans (Addgene plasmid # 171663 ; http://n2t.net/addgene:171663 ; RRID:Addgene_171663)
